>Addgene plasmid #50580 | pBUN6I11 | depositor full sequence | sequence record 75637 | pBUN6I11 sequence 13880 bps
GTTTACCCGCCAATATATCCTGTCAAACACTGATAGTTTAAACTGAAGGCGGGAAACGACAATCTGATCC
AAGCTCAAGCTAAGCTCACGTGACGGAATTAAGCTTAGTAATTCATCCAGGTCACCAAGTTCTAGGATTT
TCAGAACTGCAACTTATTTTATCAAGGAATCTTTAAACATACGAACAGATCACTTAAAGTTCTTCTGAAG
CAACTTAAAGTTATCAGGCATGCATGGATCTTGGAGGAATCAGATGTGCAGTCAGGGACCATAGCACAAG
ACAGGCGTCTTCTACTGGTGCTACCAGCAAATGCTGGAAGCCGGGAACACTGGGTACGTTGGAAACCACG
TGATGTGAAGAAGTAAGATAAACTGTAGGAGAAAAGCATTTCGTAGTGGGCCATGAAGCCTTTCAGGACA
TGTATTGCAGTATGGGCCGGCCCATTACGCAATTGGACGACAACAAAGACTAGTATTAGTACCACCTCGG
CTATCCACATAGATCAAAGCTGATTTAAAAGAGTTGTGCAGATGATCCGTGGCGTGAGACCAACCCAGTG
GACATAAGCCTGTTCGGTTCGTAAGCTGTAATGCAAGTAGCGTATGCGCTCACGCAACTGGTCCAGAACC
TTGACCGAACGCAGCGGTGGTAACGGCGCAGTGGCGGTTTTCATGGCTTGTTATGACTGTTTTTTTGGGG
TACAGTCTATGCCTCGGGCATCCAAGCAGCAAGCGCGTTACGCCGTGGGTCGATGTTTGATGTTATGGAG
CAGCAACGATGTTACGCAGCAGGGCAGTCGCCCTAAAACAAAGTTAAACATCATGGGGGAAGCGGTGATC
GCCGAAGTATCGACTCAACTATCAGAGGTAGTTGGCGTCATCGAGCGCCATCTCGAACCGACGTTGCTGG
CCGTACATTTGTACGGCTCCGCAGTGGATGGCGGCCTGAAGCCACACAGTGATATTGATTTGCTGGTTAC
GGTGACCGTAAGGCTTGATGAAACAACGCGGCGAGCTTTGATCAACGACCTTTTGGAAACTTCGGCTTCC
CCTGGAGAGAGCGAGATTCTCCGCGCTGTAGAAGTCACCATTGTTGTGCACGACGACATCATTCCGTGGC
GTTATCCAGCTAAGCGCGAACTGCAATTTGGAGAATGGCAGCGCAATGACATTCTTGCAGGTATCTTCGA
GCCAGCCACGATCGACATTGATCTGGCTATCTTGCTGACAAAAGCAAGAGAACATAGCGTTGCCTTGGTA
GGTCCAGCGGCGGAGGAACTCTTTGATCCGGTTCCTGAACAGGATCTATTTGAGGCGCTAAATGAAACCT
TAACGCTATGGAACTCGCCGCCCGACTGGGCTGGCGATGAGCGAAATGTAGTGCTTACGTTGTCCCGCAT
TTGGTACAGCGCAGTAACCGGCAAAATCGCGCCGAAGGATGTCGCTGCCGACTGGGCAATGGAGCGCCTG
CCGGCCCAGTATCAGCCCGTCATACTTGAAGCTAGACAGGCTTATCTTGGACAAGAAGAAGATCGCTTGG
CCTCGCGCGCAGATCAGTTGGAAGAATTTGTCCACTACGTGAAAGGCGAGATCACCAAGGTAGTCGGCAA
ATAATGTCTAGCTAGAAATTCGTTCAAGCCGACGCCGCTTCGCGGCGCGGCTTAACTCAAGCGTTAGATG
CACTAAGCACATAATTGCTCACAGCCAAACTATCAGGTCAAGTCTGCTTTTATTATTTTTAAGCGTGCAT
AATAAGCCGGTCTCGGTTTTAGAGCTAGAAATAGCAAGTTAAAATAAGGCTAGTCCGTTATCAACTTGAA
AAAGTGGCACCGAGTCGGTGCTTTTTTTTTTCGTTTTGCATTGAGTTTTCTCCGTCGCATGTTTGCAGTT
TTATTTTCCGTTTTGCATTGAAATTTCTCCGTCTCATGTTTGCAGCGTGTTCAAAAAGTACGCAGCTGTA
TTTCACTTATTTACGGCGCCACATTTTCATGCCGTTTGTGCCAACTATCCCGAGCTAGTGAATACAGCTT
GGCTTCACACAACACTGGTGACCCGCTGACCTGCTCGTACCTCGTACCGTCGTACGGCACAGCATTTGGA
ATTAAAGGGTGTGATCGATACTGCTTGCTGCTAAGCTTGATATCGAATTCCTGCAGTGCAGCGTGACCCG
GTCGTGCCCCTCTCTAGAGATAATGAGCATTGCATGTCTAAGTTATAAAAAATTACCACATATTTTTTTT
GTCACACTTGTTTGAAGTGCAGTTTATCTATCTTTATACATATATTTAAACTTTACTCTACGAATAATAT
AATCTATAGTACTACAATAATATCAGTGTTTTAGAGAATCATATAAATGAACAGTTAGACATGGTCTAAA
GGACAATTGAGTATTTTGACAACAGGACTCTACAGTTTTATCTTTTTAGTGTGCATGTGTTCTCCTTTTT
TTTTGCAAATAGCTTCACCTATATAATACTTCATCCATTTTATTAGTACATCCATTTAGGGTTTAGGGTT
AATGGTTTTTATAGACTAATTTTTTTAGTACATCTATTTTATTCTATTTTAGCCTCTAAATTAAGAAAAC
TAAAACTCTATTTTAGTTTTTTTATTTAATAATTTAGATATAAAATAGAATAAAATAAAGTGACTAAAAA
TTAAACAAATACCCTTTAAGAAATTAAAAAAACTAAGGAAACATTTTTCTTGTTTCGAGTAGATAATGCC
AGCCTGTTAAACGCCGTCGACGAGTCTAACGGACACCAACCAGCGAACCAGCAGCGTCGCGTCGGGCCAA
GCGAAGCAGACGGCACGGCATCTCTGTCGCTGCCTCTGGACCCCTCTCGAGAGTTCCGCTCCACCGTTGG
ACTTGCTCCGCTGTCGGCATCCAGAAATGCGTGGCGGAGCGGCAGACGTGAGCCGGCACGGCAGGCGGCC
TCCTCCTCCTCTCACGGCACGGCAGCTACGGGGGATTCCTTTCCCACCGCTCCTTCGCTTTCCCTTCCTC
GCCCGCCGTAATAAATAGACACCCCCTCCACACCCTCTTTCCCCAACCTCGTGTTGTTCGGAGCGCACAC
ACACACAACCAGATCTCCCCCAAATCCACCCGTCGGCACCTCCGCTTCAAGGTACGCCGCTCGTCCTCCC
CCCCCCCCCCTCTCTACCTTCTCTAGATCGGCGTTCCGGTCCATGGTTAGGGCCCGGTAGTTCTACTTCT
GTTCATGTTTGTGTTAGATCCGTGTTTGTGTTAGATCCGTGCTGCTAGCGTTCGTACACGGATGCGACCT
GTACGTCAGACACGTTCTGATTGCTAACTTGCCAGTGTTTCTCTTTGGGGAATCCTGGGATGGCTCTAGC
CGTTCCGCAGACGGGATCGATTTCATGATTTTTTTTGTTTCGTTGCATAGGGTTTGGTTTGCCCTTTTCC
TTTATTTCAATATATGCCGTGCACTTGTTTGTCGGGTCATCTTTTCATGCTTTTTTTTGTCTTGGTTGTG
ATGATGTGGTCTGGTTGGGCGGTCGTTCTAGATCGGAGTAGAATTCTGTTTCAAACTACCTGGTGGATTT
ATTAATTTTGGATCTGTATGTGTGTGCCATACATATTCATAGTTACGAATTGAAGATGATGGATGGAAAT
ATCGATCTAGGATAGGTATACATGTTGATGCGGGTTTTACTGATGCATATACAGAGATGCTTTTTGTTCG
CTTGGTTGTGATGATGTGGTGTGGTTGGGCGGTCGTTCATTCGTTCTAGATCGGAGTAGAATACTGTTTC
AAACTACCTGGTGTATTTATTAATTTTGGAACTGTATGTGTGTGTCATACATCTTCATAGTTACGAGTTT
AAGATGGATGGAAATATCGATCTAGGATAGGTATACATGTTGATGTGGGTTTTACTGATGCATATACATG
ATGGCATATGCAGCATCTATTCATATGCTCTAACCTTGAGTACCTATCTATTATAATAAACAAGTATGTT
TTATAATTATTTTGATCTTGATATACTTGGATGATGGCATATGCAGCAGCTATATGTGGATTTTTTTAGC
CCTGCCTTCATACGCTATTTATTTGCTTGGTACTGTTTCTTTTGTCGATGCTCACCCTGTTGTTTGGTGT
TACTTCTGCAGCCCGGGGGATCCCCAATACTTGTATGGCCGCGGCCGCTCTAGATGGATTACAAGGACCA
CGACGGGGATTACAAGGACCACGACATTGATTACAAGGATGATGATGACAAGATGGCTCCGAAGAAGAAG
AGGAAGGTTGGCATCCACGGGGTGCCAGCTGCTGACAAGAAGTACTCGATCGGCCTCGCCATTGGGACTA
ACTCTGTTGGCTGGGCCGTGATCACCGACGAGTACAAGGTGCCCTCAAAGAAGTTCAAGGTCCTGGGCAA
CACCGATCGGCATTCCATCAAGAAGAATCTCATTGGCGCTCTCCTGTTCGACAGCGGCGAGACGGCTGAG
GCTACGCGGCTCAAGCGCACCGCCCGCAGGCGGTACACGCGCAGGAAGAATCGCATCTGCTACCTGCAGG
AGATTTTCTCCAACGAGATGGCGAAGGTTGACGATTCTTTCTTCCACAGGCTGGAGGAGTCATTCCTCGT
GGAGGAGGATAAGAAGCACGAGCGGCATCCAATCTTCGGCAACATTGTCGACGAGGTTGCCTACCACGAG
AAGTACCCTACGATCTACCATCTGCGGAAGAAGCTCGTGGACTCCACAGATAAGGCGGACCTCCGCCTGA
TCTACCTCGCTCTGGCCCACATGATTAAGTTCAGGGGCCATTTCCTGATCGAGGGGGATCTCAACCCGGA
CAATAGCGATGTTGACAAGCTGTTCATCCAGCTCGTGCAGACGTACAACCAGCTCTTCGAGGAGAACCCC
ATTAATGCGTCAGGCGTCGACGCGAAGGCTATCCTGTCCGCTAGGCTCTCGAAGTCTCGGCGCCTCGAGA
ACCTGATCGCCCAGCTGCCGGGCGAGAAGAAGAACGGCCTGTTCGGGAATCTCATTGCGCTCAGCCTGGG
GCTCACGCCCAACTTCAAGTCGAATTTCGATCTCGCTGAGGACGCCAAGCTGCAGCTCTCCAAGGACACA
TACGACGATGACCTGGATAACCTCCTGGCCCAGATCGGCGATCAGTACGCGGACCTGTTCCTCGCTGCCA
AGAATCTGTCGGACGCCATCCTCCTGTCTGATATTCTCAGGGTGAACACCGAGATTACGAAGGCTCCGCT
CTCAGCCTCCATGATCAAGCGCTACGACGAGCACCATCAGGATCTGACCCTCCTGAAGGCGCTGGTCAGG
CAGCAGCTCCCCGAGAAGTACAAGGAGATCTTCTTCGATCAGTCGAAGAACGGCTACGCTGGGTACATTG
ACGGCGGGGCCTCTCAGGAGGAGTTCTACAAGTTCATCAAGCCGATTCTGGAGAAGATGGACGGCACGGA
GGAGCTGCTGGTGAAGCTCAATCGCGAGGACCTCCTGAGGAAGCAGCGGACATTCGATAACGGCAGCATC
CCACACCAGATTCATCTCGGGGAGCTGCACGCTATCCTGAGGAGGCAGGAGGACTTCTACCCTTTCCTCA
AGGATAACCGCGAGAAGATCGAGAAGATTCTGACTTTCAGGATCCCGTACTACGTCGGCCCACTCGCTAG
GGGCAACTCCCGCTTCGCTTGGATGACCCGCAAGTCAGAGGAGACGATCACGCCGTGGAACTTCGAGGAG
GTGGTCGACAAGGGCGCTAGCGCTCAGTCGTTCATCGAGAGGATGACGAATTTCGACAAGAACCTGCCAA
ATGAGAAGGTGCTCCCTAAGCACTCGCTCCTGTACGAGTACTTCACAGTCTACAACGAGCTGACTAAGGT
GAAGTATGTGACCGAGGGCATGAGGAAGCCGGCTTTCCTGTCTGGGGAGCAGAAGAAGGCCATCGTGGAC
CTCCTGTTCAAGACCAACCGGAAGGTCACGGTTAAGCAGCTCAAGGAGGACTACTTCAAGAAGATTGAGT
GCTTCGATTCGGTCGAGATCTCTGGCGTTGAGGACCGCTTCAACGCCTCCCTGGGGACCTACCACGATCT
CCTGAAGATCATTAAGGATAAGGACTTCCTGGACAACGAGGAGAATGAGGATATCCTCGAGGACATTGTG
CTGACACTCACTCTGTTCGAGGACCGGGAGATGATCGAGGAGCGCCTGAAGACTTACGCCCATCTCTTCG
ATGACAAGGTCATGAAGCAGCTCAAGAGGAGGAGGTACACCGGCTGGGGGAGGCTGAGCAGGAAGCTCAT
CAACGGCATTCGGGACAAGCAGTCCGGGAAGACGATCCTCGACTTCCTGAAGAGCGATGGCTTCGCGAAC
CGCAATTTCATGCAGCTGATTCACGATGACAGCCTCACATTCAAGGAGGATATCCAGAAGGCTCAGGTGA
GCGGCCAGGGGGACTCGCTGCACGAGCATATCGCGAACCTCGCTGGCTCGCCAGCTATCAAGAAGGGGAT
TCTGCAGACCGTGAAGGTTGTGGACGAGCTGGTGAAGGTCATGGGCAGGCACAAGCCTGAGAACATCGTC
ATTGAGATGGCCCGGGAGAATCAGACCACGCAGAAGGGCCAGAAGAACTCACGCGAGAGGATGAAGAGGA
TCGAGGAGGGCATTAAGGAGCTGGGGTCCCAGATCCTCAAGGAGCACCCGGTGGAGAACACGCAGCTGCA
GAATGAGAAGCTCTACCTGTACTACCTCCAGAATGGCCGCGATATGTATGTGGACCAGGAGCTGGATATT
AACAGGCTCAGCGATTACGACGTCGATGCCATCGTTCCACAGTCATTCCTGAAGGATGACTCCATTGACA
ACAAGGTCCTCACCAGGTCGGACAAGAACCGGGGCAAGTCTGATAATGTTCCTTCAGAGGAGGTCGTTAA
GAAGATGAAGAACTACTGGCGCCAGCTCCTGAATGCCAAGCTGATCACGCAGCGGAAGTTCGATAACCTC
ACAAAGGCTGAGAGGGGCGGGCTCTCTGAGCTGGACAAGGCGGGCTTCATCAAGAGGCAGCTGGTCGAGA
CACGGCAGATCACTAAGCACGTTGCGCAGATTCTCGACTCACGGATGAACACTAAGTACGATGAGAATGA
CAAGCTGATCCGCGAGGTGAAGGTCATCACCCTGAAGTCAAAGCTCGTCTCCGACTTCAGGAAGGATTTC
CAGTTCTACAAGGTTCGGGAGATCAACAATTACCACCATGCCCATGACGCGTACCTGAACGCGGTGGTCG
GCACAGCTCTGATCAAGAAGTACCCAAAGCTCGAGAGCGAGTTCGTGTACGGGGACTACAAGGTTTACGA
TGTGAGGAAGATGATCGCCAAGTCGGAGCAGGAGATTGGCAAGGCTACCGCCAAGTACTTCTTCTACTCT
AACATTATGAATTTCTTCAAGACAGAGATCACTCTGGCCAATGGCGAGATCCGGAAGCGCCCCCTCATCG
AGACGAACGGCGAGACGGGGGAGATCGTGTGGGACAAGGGCAGGGATTTCGCGACCGTCAGGAAGGTTCT
CTCCATGCCACAAGTGAATATCGTCAAGAAGACAGAGGTCCAGACTGGCGGGTTCTCTAAGGAGTCAATT
CTGCCTAAGCGGAACAGCGACAAGCTCATCGCCCGCAAGAAGGACTGGGATCCGAAGAAGTACGGCGGGT
TCGACAGCCCCACTGTGGCCTACTCGGTCCTGGTTGTGGCGAAGGTTGAGAAGGGCAAGTCCAAGAAGCT
CAAGAGCGTGAAGGAGCTGCTGGGGATCACGATTATGGAGCGCTCCAGCTTCGAGAAGAACCCGATCGAT
TTCCTGGAGGCGAAGGGCTACAAGGAGGTGAAGAAGGACCTGATCATTAAGCTCCCCAAGTACTCACTCT
TCGAGCTGGAGAACGGCAGGAAGCGGATGCTGGCTTCCGCTGGCGAGCTGCAGAAGGGGAACGAGCTGGC
TCTGCCGTCCAAGTATGTGAACTTCCTCTACCTGGCCTCCCACTACGAGAAGCTCAAGGGCAGCCCCGAG
GACAACGAGCAGAAGCAGCTGTTCGTCGAGCAGCACAAGCATTACCTCGACGAGATCATTGAGCAGATTT
CCGAGTTCTCCAAGCGCGTGATCCTGGCCGACGCGAATCTGGATAAGGTCCTCTCCGCGTACAACAAGCA
CCGCGACAAGCCAATCAGGGAGCAGGCTGAGAATATCATTCATCTCTTCACCCTGACGAACCTCGGCGCC
CCTGCTGCTTTCAAGTACTTCGACACAACTATCGATCGCAAGAGGTACACAAGCACTAAGGAGGTCCTGG
ACGCGACCCTCATCCACCAGTCGATTACCGGCCTCTACGAGACGCGCATCGACCTGTCTCAGCTCGGGGG
CGACAAGCGGCCAGCGGCGACGAAGAAGGCGGGGCAGGCGAAGAAGAAGAAGTCCGGGTCCTCGGGGTCG
CCAAAGAAGAAGCGGAAGGTCGGCTCAAGCGGGTCACCAAAGAAGAAGCGGAAGGTCGGCTCGATGGACG
CTAAGTCCCTCACCGCTTGGAGCCGCACCCTGGTGACGTTCAAGGACGTGTTCGTCGATTTCACAAGGGA
GGAGTGGAAGCTCCTGGACACTGCTCAGCAGATCGTTTACCGGAACGTGATGCTGGAGAACTACAAGAAC
CTCGTGTCCCTCGGCTACCAGCTGACGAAGCCGGATGTTATTCTCCGCCTGGAGAAGGGCGAGGAGCCCG
GGTCCCCTAAGAAGAAGCGGAAGGTCGGCTCCTACCCATACGATGTCCCTGACTACGCCTCATGAGCTCA
GGCCTCCATACAAGTATTGGGGATCCGAATTTCCCCGATCGTTCAAACATTTGGCAATAAAGTTTCTTAA
GATTGAATCCTGTTGCCGGTCTTGCGATGATTATCATATAATTTCTGTTGAATTACGTTAAGCATGTAAT
AATTAACATGTAATGCATGACGTTATTTATGAGATGGGTTTTTATGATTAGAGTCCCGCAATTATACATT
TAATACGCGATAGAAAACAAAATATAGCGCGCAAACTAGGATAAATTATCGCGCGCGGTGTCATCTATGT
TACTAGATCGGGAATTCACTGGCCGTCGTTTTACAACGTCGTGACTGGGAAAACCCTGGCGTTACCCAAC
TTAATCGCCTTGCAGCACATCCCCCTTTCGCCAGGGGTACCGAGCTCTAGAATTCGAGGCGGTTTGCGTA
TTGGCTAGAGCAGCTTGCCAACATGGTGGAGCACGACACTCTCGTCTACTCCAAGAATATCAAAGATACA
GTCTCAGAAGACCAAAGGGCTATTGAGACTTTTCAACAAAGGGTAATATCGGGAAACCTCCTCGGATTCC
ATTGCCCAGCTATCTGTCACTTCATCAAAAGGACAGTAGAAAAGGAAGGTGGCACCTACAAATGCCATCA
TTGCGATAAAGGAAAGGCTATCGTTCAAGATGCCTCTGCCGACAGTGGTCCCAAAGATGGACCCCCACCC
ACGAGGAGCATCGTGGAAAAAGAAGACGTTCCAACCACGTCTTCAAAGCAAGTGGATTGATGTGATAACA
TGGTGGAGCACGACACTCTCGTCTACTCCAAGAATATCAAAGATACAGTCTCAGAAGACCAAAGGGCTAT
TGAGACTTTTCAACAAAGGGTAATATCGGGAAACCTCCTCGGATTCCATTGCCCAGCTATCTGTCACTTC
ATCAAAAGGACAGTAGAAAAGGAAGGTGGCACCTACAAATGCCATCATTGCGATAAAGGAAAGGCTATCG
TTCAAGATGCCTCTGCCGACAGTGGTCCCAAAGATGGACCCCCACCCACGAGGAGCATCGTGGAAAAAGA
AGACGTTCCAACCACGTCTTCAAAGCAAGTGGATTGATGTGATATCTCCACTGACGTAAGGGATGACGCA
CAATCCCACTATCCTTCGCAAGACCTTCCTCTATATAAGGAAGTTCATTTCATTTGGAGAGGACACGCTG
AAATCACCAGTCTCTCTCTACAAATCTATCTCTCTCGAGTCTACCATGAGCCCAGAACGACGCCCGGCCG
ACATCCGCCGTGCCACCGAGGCGGACATGCCGGCGGTCTGCACCATCGTCAACCACTACATCGAGACAAG
CACGGTCAACTTCCGTACCGAGCCGCAGGAACCGCAGGAGTGGACGGACGACCTCGTCCGTCTGCGGGAG
CGCTATCCCTGGCTCGTCGCCGAGGTGGACGGCGAGGTCGCCGGCATCGCCTACGCGGGCCCCTGGAAGG
CACGCAACGCCTACGACTGGACGGCCGAGTCGACCGTGTACGTCTCCCCCCGCCACCAGCGGACGGGACT
GGGCTCCACGCTCTACACCCACCTGCTGAAGTCCCTGGAGGCACAGGGCTTCAAGAGCGTGGTCGCTGTC
ATCGGGCTGCCCAACGACCCGAGCGTGCGCATGCACGAGGCGCTCGGATATGCCCCCCGCGGCATGCTGC
GGGCGGCCGGCTTCAAGCACGGGAACTGGCATGACGTGGGTTTCTGGCAGCTGGACTTCAGCCTGCCGGT
ACCGCCCCGTCCGGTCCTGCCCGTCACCGAGATTTGACTCGAGTTTCTCCATAATAATGTGTGAGTAGTT
CCCAGATAAGGGAATTAGGGTTCCTATAGGGTTTCGCTCATGTGTTGAGCATATAAGAAACCCTTAGTAT
GTATTTGTATTTGTAAAATACTTCTATCAATAAAATTTCTAATTCCTAAAACCAAAATCCAGTACTAAAA
TCCAGATCCCCCGAATTAATTCGGCGTTAATTCAGTACATTAAAAACGTCCGCAATGTGTTATTAAGTTG
TCACTAGTCAGGTTAACTCAATTCGGCGTTAATTCAGTACATTAAAAACGTCCGCAATGTGTTATTAAGT
TGTCTAAGCGTCAATTTGTTTACACCACAATATATCCTGCCACCAGCCAGCCAACAGCTCCCCGACCGGC
AGCTCGGCACAAAATCACCACTCGATACAGGCAGCCCATCAGTCCGGGACGGCGTCAGCGGGAGAGCCGT
TGTAAGGCGGCAGACTTTGCTCATGTTACCGATGCTATTCGGAAGAACGGCAACTAAGCTGCCGGGTTTG
AAACACGGATGATCTCGCGGAGGGTAGCATGTTGATTGTAACGATGACAGAGCGTTGCTGCCTGTGATCA
CTTAAGTAACTAACTAACAGGAAGAGTTTGTAGAAACGCAAAAAGGCCATCCGTCAGGATGGCCTTCTGC
TTAGTTTGATGCCTGGCAGTTTATGGCGGGCGTCCTGCCCGCCACCCTCCGGGCCGTTGCTTCACAACGT
TCAAATCCGCTCCCGGCGGATTTGTCCTACTCAGGAGAGCGTTCACCGACAAACAACAGATAAAACGAAA
GGCCCAGTCTTCCGACTGAGCCTTTCGTTTTATTTGATGCCTGGCAGTTCCCTACTCTCGCTTAGTAGTT
AGACGTCCCCGAGATCCATGCTAGACCATGAATCCAGAAGCCCGAGAGGTTGCCGCCTTTCGGGCTTTTT
CTTTTTCAAAAAAAAAAATTTATAAAACGATCTGTTGCGGCCGGCCGCCGGGTTGTGGGCAAAGGCGCTC
GACGGTGGGCAACCGCTTGCGGTTGTCCACGGGCGGAGCCGGTGCGCGTAGCGCATTGTCCACAAGCCAA
GGGCGACCAATAATTGATATATATATTCATAATTGAAAAGCTAATTGAACATACTACTTGCTGTAACTAC
TTGCCGGAGCGAGGGGTGTTTGCAAGCTGTTGATCTGAAAGGGCTATTAGCGTTCTCACGTGCCTTTTTG
ATTAGCGATTTCACGTGACCTTATTAGCGATTTCACGTACTCCGATTAGCGATTTCACGTACCCTGATTA
GCGATTTCACGTGGATAGTTTTTGGAGCGGGCCGGAAAGCCCCGTGAATCAAGGCTTTGCGGGGCATTAG
CGGTTTCACGTGGATAACTACCCTCTATCCACAGGCTTCCGGGGATAAAAAAGCCCGCTCGACGGCGGGC
TGTTGGATGGGGATCTAGCGGTAATACGGTTATCCACAGAATCAGGGGATAACGCAGGAAAGAACATGTG
AGCAAAAGGCCAGCAAAAGGCCAGGAACCGTAAAAAGGCCGCGTTGCTGGCGTTTTTCCATAGGCTCCGC
CCCCCTGACGAGCATCACAAAAATCGACGCTCAAGTCAGAGGTGGCGAAACCCGACAGGACTATAAAGAT
ACCAGGCGTTTCCCCCTGGAAGCTCCCTCGTGCGCTCTCCTGTTCCGACCCTGCCGCTTACCGGATACCT
GTCCGCCTTTCTCCCTTCGGGAAGCGTGGCGCTTTCTCATAGCTCACGCTGTAGGTATCTCAGTTCGGTG
TAGGTCGTTCGCTCCAAGCTGGGCTGTGTGCACGAACCCCCCGTTCAGCCCGACCGCTGCGCCTTATCCG
GTAACTATCGTCTTGAGTCCAACCCGGTAAGACACGACTTATCGCCACTGGCAGCAGCCACTGGTAACAG
GATTAGCAGAGCGAGGTATGTAGGCGGTGCTACAGAGTTCTTGAAGTGGTGGCCTAACTACGGCTACACT
AGAAGAACAGTATTTGGTATCTGCGCTCTGCTGAAGCCAGTTACCTTCGGAAAAAGAGTTGGTAGCTCTT
GATCCGGCAAACAAACCACCGCTGGTAGCGGTGGTTTTTTTGTTTGCAAGCAGCAGATTACGCGCAGAAA
AAAAGGATCTCAAGAAGATCCTTTGATCTTTTCTACCGGGTCTGACGCTCAGTGGAACGGGGCCCAATCT
GAATAATGTTACAACCAATTAACCAATTCTGATTAGAAAAACTCATCGAGCATCAAATGAAACTGCAATT
TATTCATATCAGGATTATCAATACCATATTTTTGAAAAAGCCGTTTCTGTAATGAAGGAGAAAACTCACC
GAGGCAGTTCCATAGGATGGCAAGATCCTGGTATCGGTCTGCGATTCCGACTCGTCCAACATCAATACAA
CCTATTAATTTCCCCTCGTCAAAAATAAGGTTATCAAGTGAGAAATCACCATGAGTGACGACTGAATCCG
GTGAGAATGGCAAAAGTTTATGCATTTCTTTCCAGACTTGTTCAACAGGCCAGCCATTACGCTCGTCATC
AAAATCACTCGCATCAACCAAACCGTTATTCATTCGTGATTGCGCCTGAGCGAGACGAAATACGCGATCG
CTGTTAAAAGGACAATTACAAACAGGAATCGAATGCAACCGGCGCAGGGACACTGCCAGCGCATCAACAA
TATTTTCACCTGAATCAGGATATTCTTCTAATACCTGGAATGCTGTTTTTCCGGGGATCGCAGTGGTGAG
TAACCATGCATCATCAGGAGTACGGATAAAATGCTTGATGGTCGGAAGAGGCATAAATTCCGTCAGCCAG
TTTAGTCTGACCATCTCATCTGTAACATCATTGGCAACGCTACCTTTGCCATGTTTCAGAAACAACTCTG
GCGCATCGGGCTTCCCATACAAGCGATAGATTGTCGCACCTGATTGCCCGACATTATCGCGAGCCCATTT
ATACCCATATAAATCAGCATCCATGTTGGAATTTAATCGCGGCCTCGACGTTTCCCGTTGAATATGGCTC
ATAACACCCCTTGTATTACTGTTTATGTAAGCAGACAGTTTTATTGTTCATGATGATATATTTTTATCTT
GTGCAATGTAACATCAGAGATTTTGAGACACGGGCCAGAGCTGCAGTTTGATCCCGAGGGGAACCCTGTG
GTTGACATGCACATACAAATGGACGAACGGATAAACCTTTTCACGCCCTTTTAAATATCCGTTATTCTAA
TAAACGCTCTTTTCTCTTAG
Features (pLannotate 1.2.2; 21 found; start..end, strand, type, name):
      1..25      -  misc_feature   RB T-DNA repeat: right border repeat from nopaline C58 T-DNA
    164..543     +  promoter       OsU3 promoter: Oryza sativa (rice) snRNA U3 promoter
    561..584     +  promoter       Pc promoter (fragment): intI1 (promoter lies within the coding sequence); class 1 integron promoter
    760..816     +  CDS            GmR (fragment): gentamycin acetyltransferase; aacC1; confers resistance to gentamycin
    827..1614    +  CDS            SmR (fragment): aminoglycoside adenylyltransferase (Murphy, 1985); aadA; confers resistance to spectinomycin and streptomycin
   1766..1841    +  misc_RNA       gRNA scaffold: guide RNA scaffold for the Streptococcus pyogenes CRISPR/Cas9 system
   2151..4141    +  promoter       Ubi promoter: maize polyubiquitin gene promoter
   4229..4248    +  CDS            2xFLAG (fragment): two tandem FLAG® epitope tags
   4304..8404    +  CDS            cas9: CAS9_STRP1 - Also known as csn1 From Streptococcus pyogenes serotype M1.
   8570..8788    +  CDS            ZNF720 (fragment): ZN720_HUMAN - Experimental evidence at protein level: Swiss-Prot protein existence level 1. From Homo sapiens (Human).
   8857..9109    +  terminator     NOS terminator: nopaline synthase terminator and poly(A) signal
   9114..9204    +  CDS            lacZα (fragment): LacZα fragment of β-galactosidase; lacZ fragment
   9334..10011   +  promoter       CaMV 35S promoter (enhanced): cauliflower mosaic virus 35S promoter with a duplicated enhancer region
  10056..10604   +  CDS            bar: PAT_STRHY - Experimental evidence at protein level: Swiss-Prot protein existence level 1. Inactivates phosphinothricin (PPT) by transfer of an acetyl group from acetyl CoA. Can also acetylate demethylphosphinothricin but not PTT or glutamate. This enzyme is an effector of phosphinothricin tripeptide (PTT or bialaphos) resistance. From Streptomyces hygroscopicus. Introduced by genetic manipulation and expressed in glufosinate-tolerant maize by Dekalb Genetics.
  10614..10788   +  polyA_signal   CaMV poly(A) signal: cauliflower mosaic virus polyadenylation signal
  10938..10962   -  misc_feature   LB T-DNA repeat: left border repeat from nopaline C58 T-DNA
  11241..11268   -  terminator     rrnB T2 terminator: transcription terminator T2 from the E. coli rrnB gene
  11400..11443   +  terminator     rrnB T1 terminator: Escherichia coli rrnB; transcription terminator T1 from the E. coli rrnB gene
  11615..12050   -  rep_origin     pSa ori: origin of replication from bacterial plasmid pSa
  12165..12753   -  rep_origin     ori: high-copy-number ColE1/pMB1/pBR322/pUC origin of replication
  12843..13652   -  CDS            KanR: aminoglycoside phosphotransferase; aph(3')-Ia; confers resistance to kanamycin in bacteria or G418 (Geneticin®) in eukaryotes
