[The description below was written by a language model from this plasmid's Addgene catalogue record and pLannotate feature annotations shown in this document.]
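Description:
pBUN6I11 is a pGreen-like binary vector for Agrobacterium-mediated plant transformation, built for CRISPR-based gene repression rather than DNA cleavage. The 13.9 kb plasmid carries a high-copy ColE1/pUC-type origin for propagation in E. coli and a pSa origin for Agrobacterium (in pGreen-type vectors this origin normally depends on a replicase supplied in trans by a helper plasmid). A backbone KanR gene (aph(3')-Ia) gives kanamycin selection. The listed spectinomycin resistance comes from an aadA (SmR) cassette that sits inside the T-DNA between the OsU3 promoter and the gRNA scaffold. This cassette appears to be a selectable stuffer that is displaced when a target sequence is inserted, although the record does not describe the cloning method.

Three expression units lie between the nopaline-type right and left T-DNA borders. The rice U3 snRNA promoter drives the S. pyogenes guide RNA scaffold once a spacer has been added. The maize ubiquitin (Ubi1) promoter drives a maize codon-optimized, nuclease-dead Cas9 fused at its C-terminus to a KRAB repressor domain (annotated by homology as a human zinc-finger protein fragment), and this unit ends in the NOS terminator. According to the catalogue, the fusion also carries an N-terminal 3xFLAG tag and NLS, and a C-terminal NLS and HA tag. An enhanced CaMV 35S promoter drives bar, followed by the CaMV poly(A) signal, which confers phosphinothricin/glufosinate resistance for selecting transformed plants.

The guide RNA directs dCas9-KRAB to a chosen locus for targeted transcriptional knockdown. The maize and rice promoters and the maize codon optimization suggest the vector is suited to monocot species. It belongs to a toolkit for plant genome editing and gene regulation.
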