Addgene plasmid #50580: pBUN6I11
Purpose: CRISPR/Cas based plant genome editing and gene regulation; expresses dCas9-KRAB, gRNA scaffold for insertion of target sequence (OsU3 promoter), Bar resistance
Depositing lab: Qi-Jun Chen. Depositing organization: China Agricultural University. Publication: A CRISPR/Cas9 toolkit for multiplex genome editing in plants. Xing HL, Dong L, Wang ZP, Zhang HY, Han CY, Liu B, Wang XC, Chen QJ. BMC Plant Biol. 2014 Nov 29;14(1):327. 10.1186/s12870-014-0327-y PubMed 25432517.
Backbone
  Vector backbone: pGreen-like binary vector
  Backbone manufacturer: Mullineaux Lab, see http://www.pgreen.ac.uk/
  Vector type: CRISPR ; Plant expression
  Selectable markers: Bar
Growth in bacteria
  Bacterial resistance: Kanamycin and Spectinomycin, 50 & 50 μg/mL
  Growth temperature: 37°C
  Growth strain: DH5alpha
  Copy number: High Copy
Gene/Insert 1
  Gene/Insert name: dCas9-KRAB (alt name: Cas9)
  Species: Synthetic
  Mutation: dCas9 that is defective in DNA cleavage; the maize codon–optimized dCas9-KRAB (Krüppel-associated box) vector was constructed for targeted knockdown of genes of interest.
  Promoter: Ubi1p
  Tag / fusion protein: 3xFLAG (N terminal on insert); NLS (N terminal on insert); NLS (C terminal on insert); HA (C terminal on insert)
  Cloning method: Unknown
  Sequencing primers: 5′ hSpCas9-R1, CGCTCGTGCTTCTTATCCTC
Gene/Insert 2
  Gene/Insert name: gRNA scaffold
  Species: Synthetic
  Promoter: OsU3p
  Cloning method: Unknown
  Sequencing primers: 5′ RB-F1, ggataaaccttttcacgccc
Terms and licenses: Academic/Nonprofit Terms; Industry Terms: Not Available to Industry
How to cite: pBUN6I11 was a gift from Qi-Jun Chen (Addgene plasmid # 50580 ; http://n2t.net/addgene:50580 ; RRID:Addgene_50580)
