>Addgene plasmid #50580 | pBUN6I11 | addgene partial sequence | sequence record 76787 | hSpCas9-R1 5'-CGCTCGTGCTTCTTATCCTC-3'
CCTGTGGAAGAAAGAATCGTCAACCTTCGCCATCTCGTTGGAGAAAATCTCCTGCAGGTAGCAGATGCGA
TTCTTCCTGCGCGTGTACCGCCTGCGGGCGGTGCGCTTGAGCCGCGTAGCCTCAGCCGTCTCGCCGCTGT
CGAACAGGAGAGCGCCAATGAGATTCTTCTTGATGGAATGCCGATCGGTGTTGCCCAGGACCTTGAACTT
CTTTGAGGGCACCTTGTACTCGTCGGTGATCACGGCCCAGCCAACAGAGTTAGTCCCAATGGCGAGGCCG
ATCGAGTACTTCTTGTCAGCAGCTGGCACCCCGTGGATGCCAACCTTCCTCTTCTTCTTCGGAGCCATCT
TGTCATCATCATCCTTGTAATCAATGTCGTGGTCCTTGTAATCCCCGTCGTGGTCCTTGTAATCCATCTA
GAGCGGCCGCGGCCATACAAGTATTGGGGATCCCCCGGGCTGCAGAAGTAACACCAAACAACAGGGTGAG
CATCGACAAAAGAAACAGTACCAAGCAAATAAATAGCGTATGAAGGCAGGGCTAAAAAAATCCACATATA
GCTGCTGCATATGCCATCATCCAAGTATATCAAGATCAAAATAATTATAAAACATACTTGTTTATTATAA
TAGATAGGTACTCAAGGTTAGAGCATATGAATAGATGCTGCATATGCCATCATGTATATGCATCAGTAAA
ACCCACATCAACATGTATACCTATCCTAGATCGATATTTCCATCCATCTTAAACTCGTAACTATGAAGAT
GTATGACACACACATACAGTTCCAAAATTAATAAATACACCAGGTAGTTTGAAACAGTATTCTACTCCGA
TCTAGAACGAATGAACGACCGCCCAACCACACCACATCATCACAACCAAGCGAACAAAAAGCATCTCTGT
ATATGCATCAGTAAAACCCGCATCAACATGTATACCTATCCTAGATCGATATTTCCATCCATCATC
