>Addgene plasmid #50580 | pBUN6I11 | addgene partial sequence | sequence record 78042 | M13_pUC_fwd
ACATAGATGACACCGCGCGCGATAATTTATCCTAGTTTGCGCGCTATATTTTGTTTTCTATCGCGTATTA
AATGTATAATTGCGGGACTCTAATCATAAAAACCCATCTCATAAATAACGTCATGCATTACATGTTAATT
ATTACATGCTTAACGTAATTCAACAGAAATTATATGATAATCATCGCAAGACCGGCAACAGGATTCAATC
TTAAGAAACTTTATTGCCAAATGTTTGAACGATCGGGGAAATTCGGATCCCCAATACTTGTATGGAGGCC
TGAGCTCATGAGGCGTAGTCAGGGACATCGTATGGGTAGGAGCCGACCTTCCGCTTCTTCTTAGGGGACC
CGGGCTCCTCGCCCTTCTCCAGGCGGAGAATAACATCCGGCTTCGTCAGCTGGTAGCCGAGGGACACGAG
GTTCTTGTAGTTCTCCAGCATCACGTTCCGGTAAACGATCTGCTGAGCAGTGTCCAGGAGCTTCCACTCC
TCCCTTGTGAAATCGACGAACACGTCCTTGAACGTCACCAGGGTGCGGCTCCAAGCGGTGAGGGACTTAG
CGTCCATCGAGCCGACCTTCCGCTTCTTCTTTGGTGACCCGCTTGAGCCGACCTTCCGCTTCTTCTTTGG
CGACCCCGAGGACCCGGACTTCTTCTTCTTCGCCTGCCCCGCCTTCTTCGTCGCCGCTGGCCGCTTGTCG
CCCCCGAGCTGAGACAGGTCGATGCGCGTCTCGTAGAGGCCGGTAATCGACTGGTGGATGAGGGTCGCGT
CCAGGACCTCCTTAGTGCTTGTGTACCTCTTGCGATCGATAGTTGTGTCGAAGTACTTGAAAGCAGCAGG
GGCGCCGAGGTTCGTCAGGGTGAAGAGATGAATGATATTCTCAGCCTGCTCCCTGATTGGCTTGTCGCGG
TGCTTGTTGTACGCGGAGAGGACCTTATCCAGATTCGCGTCGGCC
