>Addgene plasmid #50580 | pBUN6I11 | addgene partial sequence | sequence record 78437 | RB-F1 5'-ggataaaccttttcacgccc-3'
GCAACTTATTTTATCAAGGAATCTTTAAACATACGAACAGATCACTTAAAGTTCTTCTGAAGCAACTTAA
AGTTATCAGGCATGCATGGATCTTGGAGGAATCAGATGTGCAGTCAGGGACCATAGCACAAGACAGGCGT
CTTCTACTGGTGCTACCAGCAAATGCTGGAAGCCGGGAACACTGGGTACGTTGGAAACCACGTGATGTGA
AGAAGTAAGATAAACTGTAGGAGAAAAGCATTTCGTAGTGGGCCATGAAGCCTTTCAGGACATGTATTGC
AGTATGGGCCGGCCCATTACGCAATTGGACGACAACAAAGACTAGTATTAGTACCACCTCGGCTATCCAC
ATAGATCAAAGCTGATTTAAAAGAGTTGTGCAGATGATCCGTGGCGTGAGACCAACCCAGTGGACATAAG
CCTGTTCGGTTCGTAAGCTGTAATGCAAGTAGCGTATGCGCTCACGCAACTGGTCCAGAACCTTGACCGA
ACGCAGCGGTGGTAACGGCGCAGTGGCGGTTTTCATGGCTTGTTATGACTGTTTTTTTGGGGTACAGTCT
ATGCCTCGGGCATCCAAGCAGCAAGCGCGTTACGCCGTGGGTCGATGTTTGATGTTATGGAGCAGCAACG
ATGTTACGCAGCAGGGCAGTCGCCCTAAAACAAAGTTAAACATCATGGGGGAAGCGGTGATCGCCGAAGT
ATCGACTCAACTATCAGAGGTAGTTGGCGTCATCGAGCGCCATCTCGAACCGACGTTGCTGGCCGTACAT
TTGTACGGCTCCGCAGTGGATGGCGGCCTGAAGCCACACAGTGATATTGATTTGCTGGTTACGGTGACCG
TA
